>Addgene plasmid #44271 | pBAD/HisB-PAiRFP2 | depositor full sequence | sequence record 60294 | pBAD/HisB-PAiRFP2 sequence 5601 bps
AAGAAACCAATTGTCCATATTGCATCAGACATTGCCGTCACTGCGTCTTTTACTGGCTCTTCTCGCTAAC
CAAACCGGTAACCCCGCTTATTAAAAGCATTCTGTAACAAAGCGGGACCAAAGCCATGACAAAAACGCGT
AACAAAAGTGTCTATAATCACGGCAGAAAAGTCCACATTGATTATTTGCACGGCGTCACACTTTGCTATG
CCATAGCATTTTTATCCATAAGATTAGCGGATCCTACCTGACGCTTTTTATCGCAACTCTCTACTGTTTC
TCCATACCCGTTTTTTGGGCTAACAGGAGGAATTAACCATGGGGGGTTCTCATCATCATCATCATCATGG
TATGGCTAGCATGACTGGTGGACAGCAAATGGGTCGGGATCTGTACGACGATGACGATAAGGATCCGAGC
TCGAGATCTATGGCATCCACGGACTATCATGTCGACCTGACCAATTGCGACCGCGAACCCATTCATATTC
CAGGATATATTCAACCGCATGGCTGCCTCATCGCCTGCGATAACGCCATGCGAATGGTGCTGCGGCATTC
CGAAAACTGCGGCGAACTGCTGGGACTTGAGGGCGATCTCAACGGCAGGACCGCCGAGGATGTGCTCGGC
AAAAGGCTCGTCCATGATCTCCGCAACGCGCTCACCGTCACCGGTAAAACCACGCGCCCCGCCATGCTGC
CCGCAATGGAAACAAGCGACGGCCGCAGCTTCGATATTTCACTCCATCGCTACAAATCCACCACCATCAT
CGAATTCGAGCCCTCGGACAGCGACACGCAGCCGCTCGGCACGGCGCGCAAGATGGTGGACCGCATCCGC
GAAGCCGACAGCGTCGAAAGCCTGATCTCCAGAACCACACGCCTGGTAAAGGCGACGCTGGGTTACGACC
GTGTGCTGATCTACCGCTTCGAGGAAGACGGCGCCGGCAAGGTCGTGTCGGAGGCCAAGCAGCCCGAGCT
GGAGAGCTTTCTCGGGCAATATTTCCCCGCCAGCGATATTCCACAGCAGGCTCGCGCACTTTATCTCAAG
AACACCTTGCGCATCATCTCCGATGCCAGCGGCACCCCCATTCCGGTCCTGCCAGCCGTCGATGTCTCCG
GTGAGCCGCTCGATCTCTCTTACGCGCATTTGCGCAACTTCTCGCCCATCCATTGCGAATATCTCCGCAA
TATGGGTGTTGCCGCCTCCATGTCGATTTCTGTGATTGTCGATGACGCCCTGTGGGGCCTGATCGTCTGC
CACCATTGTTCGCCGCGTGTGCTGAGCATGCCAGTTCGGATCGCTGCGGCGATGTTCGGGGAATTTTTCT
CCATGTTCCTGCAGGTTCTGAAACAGAAGCGCCGCCTCGACACCATCAACCACGCCCATGCGGCGCTCGA
CCGGTTTCTGCGGCTGGCCGCCCATCGGGCCAACCTCGAAGAACTGCTGGTCGACAGTTTTCAGGATTTT
GCCCGCCTGATACCCTGCGACGGTGTCGGGCTGTGGGTCGGCAACAACTGGCACGGCCATGGCGCAACGC
CACCGCATGATGCCATTCCAAGGCTGGCACGTTTCGTCGCTTCGGTTTCGGAAGGCAGGGTCTGGGCAAC
ACACGCCCTGTCGCAGGCCATACCGGAAGCGGAAATATACGCCGACACCGCGGCCGGAATGCTTGCTATC
CCGATTTCGCAGGTCAAGAGCGACTATCTCCTGTTTTTCCGCAAGGAGATCGTGCAGAACCTGAACTGGG
CCGGCAATCCGGAAAAATCCTATGAAACCGGCCCGATGGGCGACCGCCTCACGCCGCGTAAAAGCTTCGC
AATCTGGAAAGAGTCCGTTCGCCTGCAGGCACAGCCCTGGTCGGAAGCCGACCGGGAAATCGCCGAAACC
GCGAGAATCGCGCTTGTCGGAGTGGCGTTCCACCACAGCGAGTTGATGGCAGGCCTCGAGTACAAGTAAT
TCGAAGCTTGGCTGTTTTGGCGGATGAGAGAAGATTTTCAGCCTGATACAGATTAAATCAGAACGCAGAA
GCGGTCTGATAAAACAGAATTTGCCTGGCGGCAGTAGCGCGGTGGTCCCACCTGACCCCATGCCGAACTC
AGAAGTGAAACGCCGTAGCGCCGATGGTAGTGTGGGGTCTCCCCATGCGAGAGTAGGGAACTGCCAGGCA
TCAAATAAAACGAAAGGCTCAGTCGAAAGACTGGGCCTTTCGTTTTATCTGTTGTTTGTCGGTGAACGCT
CTCCTGAGTAGGACAAATCCGCCGGGAGCGGATTTGAACGTTGCGAAGCAACGGCCCGGAGGGTGGCGGG
CAGGACGCCCGCCATAAACTGCCAGGCATCAAATTAAGCAGAAGGCCATCCTGACGGATGGCCTTTTTGC
GTTTCTACAAACTCTTTTGTTTATTTTTCTAAATACATTCAAATATGTATCCGCTCATGAGACAATAACC
CTGATAAATGCTTCAATAATATTGAAAAAGGAAGAGTATGAGTATTCAACATTTCCGTGTCGCCCTTATT
CCCTTTTTTGCGGCATTTTGCCTTCCTGTTTTTGCTCACCCAGAAACGCTGGTGAAAGTAAAAGATGCTG
AAGATCAGTTGGGTGCACGAGTGGGTTACATCGAACTGGATCTCAACAGCGGTAAGATCCTTGAGAGTTT
TCGCCCCGAAGAACGTTTTCCAATGATGAGCACTTTTAAAGTTCTGCTATGTGGCGCGGTATTATCCCGT
GTTGACGCCGGGCAAGAGCAACTCGGTCGCCGCATACACTATTCTCAGAATGACTTGGTTGAGTACTCAC
CAGTCACAGAAAAGCATCTTACGGATGGCATGACAGTAAGAGAATTATGCAGTGCTGCCATAACCATGAG
TGATAACACTGCGGCCAACTTACTTCTGACAACGATCGGAGGACCGAAGGAGCTAACCGCTTTTTTGCAC
AACATGGGGGATCATGTAACTCGCCTTGATCGTTGGGAACCGGAGCTGAATGAAGCCATACCAAACGACG
AGCGTGACACCACGATGCCTGTAGCAATGGCAACAACGTTGCGCAAACTATTAACTGGCGAACTACTTAC
TCTAGCTTCCCGGCAACAATTAATAGACTGGATGGAGGCGGATAAAGTTGCAGGACCACTTCTGCGCTCG
GCCCTTCCGGCTGGCTGGTTTATTGCTGATAAATCTGGAGCCGGTGAGCGTGGGTCTCGCGGTATCATTG
CAGCACTGGGGCCAGATGGTAAGCCCTCCCGTATCGTAGTTATCTACACGACGGGGAGTCAGGCAACTAT
GGATGAACGAAATAGACAGATCGCTGAGATAGGTGCCTCACTGATTAAGCATTGGTAACTGTCAGACCAA
GTTTACTCATATATACTTTAGATTGATTTAAAACTTCATTTTTAATTTAAAAGGATCTAGGTGAAGATCC
TTTTTGATAATCTCATGACCAAAATCCCTTAACGTGAGTTTTCGTTCCACTGAGCGTCAGACCCCGTAGA
AAAGATCAAAGGATCTTCTTGAGATCCTTTTTTTCTGCGCGTAATCTGCTGCTTGCAAACAAAAAAACCA
CCGCTACCAGCGGTGGTTTGTTTGCCGGATCAAGAGCTACCAACTCTTTTTCCGAAGGTAACTGGCTTCA
GCAGAGCGCAGATACCAAATACTGTCCTTCTAGTGTAGCCGTAGTTAGGCCACCACTTCAAGAACTCTGT
AGCACCGCCTACATACCTCGCTCTGCTAATCCTGTTACCAGTGGCTGCTGCCAGTGGCGATAAGTCGTGT
CTTACCGGGTTGGACTCAAGACGATAGTTACCGGATAAGGCGCAGCGGTCGGGCTGAACGGGGGGTTCGT
GCACACAGCCCAGCTTGGAGCGAACGACCTACACCGAACTGAGATACCTACAGCGTGAGCTATGAGAAAG
CGCCACGCTTCCCGAAGGGAGAAAGGCGGACAGGTATCCGGTAAGCGGCAGGGTCGGAACAGGAGAGCGC
ACGAGGGAGCTTCCAGGGGGAAACGCCTGGTATCTTTATAGTCCTGTCGGGTTTCGCCACCTCTGACTTG
AGCGTCGATTTTTGTGATGCTCGTCAGGGGGGCGGAGCCTATGGAAAAACGCCAGCAACGCGGCCTTTTT
ACGGTTCCTGGCCTTTTGCTGGCCTTTTGCTCACATGTTCTTTCCTGCGTTATCCCCTGATTCTGTGGAT
AACCGTATTACCGCCTTTGAGTGAGCTGATACCGCTCGCCGCAGCCGAACGACCGAGCGCAGCGAGTCAG
TGAGCGAGGAAGCGGAAGAGCGCCTGATGCGGTATTTTCTCCTTACGCATCTGTGCGGTATTTCACACCG
CATATGGTGCACTCTCAGTACAATCTGCTCTGATGCCGCATAGTTAAGCCAGTATACACTCCGCTATCGC
TACGTGACTGGGTCATGGCTGCGCCCCGACACCCGCCAACACCCGCTGACGCGCCCTGACGGGCTTGTCT
GCTCCCGGCATCCGCTTACAGACAAGCTGTGACCGTCTCCGGGAGCTGCATGTGTCAGAGGTTTTCACCG
TCATCACCGAAACGCGCGAGGCAGCAGATCAATTCGCGCGCGAAGGCGAAGCGGCATGCATAATGTGCCT
GTCAAATGGACGAAGCAGGGATTCTGCAAACCCTATGCTACTCCGTCAAGCCGTCAATTGTCTGATTCGT
TACCAATTATGACAACTTGACGGCTACATCATTCACTTTTTCTTCACAACCGGCACGGAACTCGCTCGGG
CTGGCCCCGGTGCATTTTTTAAATACCCGCGAGAAATAGAGTTGATCGTCAAAACCAACATTGCGACCGA
CGGTGGCGATAGGCATCCGGGTGGTGCTCAAAAGCAGCTTCGCCTGGCTGATACGTTGGTCCTCGCGCCA
GCTTAAGACGCTAATCCCTAACTGCTGGCGGAAAAGATGTGACAGACGCGACGGCGACAAGCAAACATGC
TGTGCGACGCTGGCGATATCAAAATTGCTGTCTGCCAGGTGATCGCTGATGTACTGACAAGCCTCGCGTA
CCCGATTATCCATCGGTGGATGGAGCGACTCGTTAATCGCTTCCATGCGCCGCAGTAACAATTGCTCAAG
CAGATTTATCGCCAGCAGCTCCGAATAGCGCCCTTCCCCTTGCCCGGCGTTAATGATTTGCCCAAACAGG
TCGCTGAAATGCGGCTGGTGCGCTTCATCCGGGCGAAAGAACCCCGTATTGGCAAATATTGACGGCCAGT
TAAGCCATTCATGCCAGTAGGCGCGCGGACGAAAGTAAACCCACTGGTGATACCATTCGCGAGCCTCCGG
ATGACGACCGTAGTGATGAATCTCTCCTGGCGGGAACAGCAAAATATCACCCGGTCGGCAAACAAATTCT
CGTCCCTGATTTTTCACCACCCCCTGACCGCGAATGGTGAGATTGAGAATATAACCTTTCATTCCCAGCG
GTCGGTCGATAAAAAAATCGAGATAACCGTTGGCCTCAATCGGCGTTAAACCCGCCACCAGATGGGCATT
AAACGAGTATCCCGGCAGCAGGGGATCATTTTGCGCTTCAGCCATACTTTTCATACTCCCGCCATTCAGA
G
Features (pLannotate 1.2.2; 13 found; start..end, strand, type, name):
      1..285     +  promoter       araBAD promoter: araBAD; promoter of the L-arabinose operon of E. coli; the araC regulatory gene is transcribed in the opposite direction (Guzman et al., 1995)
    331..351     +  CDS            capTEV™ (fragment): composite tag for in vivo biotinylation, TEV protease cleavage, and 6xHis tagging
    352..384     +  CDS            T7 tag (gene 10 leader): leader peptide from bacteriophage T7 gene 10 promotes efficient translation in E. coli
    388..411     +  CDS            Xpress™ tag: Xpress™ epitope tag, including an enterokinase recognition and cleavage site
   2053..2168    +  ncRNA          5S rRNA: Accession: RF00001 - 5S ribosomal RNA
   2172..2258    +  terminator     rrnB T1 terminator: Escherichia coli rrnB; transcription terminator T1 from the E. coli rrnB gene
   2350..2377    +  terminator     rrnB T2 terminator: transcription terminator T2 from the E. coli rrnB gene
   2396..2487    +  promoter       AmpR promoter: bla
   2488..3348    +  CDS            AmpR: β-lactamase; bla; confers resistance to ampicillin, carbenicillin, and related antibiotics
   3519..4107    +  rep_origin     ori: high-copy-number ColE1/pMB1/pBR322/pUC origin of replication
   4293..4433    -  misc_feature   bom: basis of mobility region from pBR322
   4535..4575    -  CDS            rop (fragment): Rop protein, which maintains plasmids at low copy number; rop
   4697..5575    -  CDS            araC: L-arabinose regulatory protein; araC
