[The description below was written by a language model from this plasmid's Addgene catalogue record and pLannotate feature annotations shown in this document.]
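Description:
pBAD/HisB-PAiRFP2 is a bacterial expression plasmid built on the commercial pBAD/HisB backbone for arabinose-inducible production of PAiRFP2 (photoactivatable iRFP2) in E. coli. It replicates from a ColE1/pBR322-type origin accompanied by the pBR322 bom region and a small fragment of rop. The catalogue lists it as low copy, and selection is by ampicillin through the bla (AmpR) gene under its own promoter. The depositor's full sequence is 5,601 nt, consistent with the stated backbone plus the roughly 1.5 kb insert. The catalogue's "total vector size" of about 4.1 kb appears not to include the insert.

Expression is driven by the araBAD promoter, with the regulator araC encoded divergently on the same plasmid, so transcription is repressed without L-arabinose and titratable when it is added. Downstream of the promoter lies the backbone's N-terminal leader: a 6xHis segment (annotated as a fragment of a composite tag), the T7 gene 10 leader that aids translation, and the Xpress epitope with its enterokinase cleavage site. The PAiRFP2 coding sequence was cloned between BglII and BstBI, both sites retained. It occupies the unannotated stretch between the tags and the rrnB region, whose T1 and T2 terminators end the transcript. The layout implies a His/Xpress-tagged fusion, though the record does not state this explicitly.

PAiRFP2 is a synthetic protein carrying some two dozen listed substitutions. According to the associated publication title, it belongs to a set of near-infrared fluorescent proteins engineered from a bacterial phytochrome and photoactivated by far-red light. The plasmid is suited to producing and purifying the protein in bacteria for characterisation.
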