Addgene plasmid #44271: pBAD/HisB-PAiRFP2
Depositing lab: Vladislav Verkhusha. Depositing organization: Albert Einstein College of Medicine. Publication: Far-red light photoactivatable near-infrared fluorescent proteins engineered from a bacterial phytochrome. Piatkevich KD, Subach FV, Verkhusha VV. Nat Commun. 2013 Jul 10;4:2153. doi: 10.1038/ncomms3153. PubMed 23842578.
Backbone
  Vector backbone: pBAD/HisB
  Backbone manufacturer: Invitrogen
  Backbone size w/o insert (bp): 4064
  Total vector size (bp): 4092
  Vector type: Bacterial Expression
Growth in bacteria
  Bacterial resistance: Ampicillin, 100 μg/mL
  Growth temperature: 37°C
  Growth strain: DH5alpha
  Copy number: Low Copy
Gene/Insert
  Gene/Insert name: PAiRFP2 (alt name: Photoactivatable iRFP2)
  Species: Synthetic
  Insert size (bp): 1537
  Mutation: K69R/R83K/G120D/A123T/M163L/Q168E/R220P/S243N/V244F/G269D/A276V/Y280C/V294A/H303F/H333R/I336L/D349R/M351I/A386V/G409D/L419I/T469S/A487T/E494G
  Promoter: pBAD
  Cloning method: Restriction Enzyme; 5′ cloning site BglII (not destroyed); 3′ cloning site AsuII (BstBI) (not destroyed)
  Sequencing primers: 5′ atgccatagcatttttatcc; 3′ GAT TTA ATC TGT ATC AGG CTG
Terms and licenses: Academic/Nonprofit Terms; Industry Terms: Not Available to Industry
How to cite: pBAD/HisB-PAiRFP2 was a gift from Vladislav Verkhusha (Addgene plasmid # 44271 ; http://n2t.net/addgene:44271 ; RRID:Addgene_44271)
