>Addgene plasmid #44271 | pBAD/HisB-PAiRFP2 | addgene partial sequence | sequence record 63943 | pBAD_fwd_primer
GCTTTTTATCGCAACTCTCTACTGTTTCTCCATACCCGTTTTTTGGGCTAACAGGAGGAATTAACCATGG
GGGGTTCTCATCATCATCATCATCATGGTATGGCTAGCATGACTGGTGGACAGCAAATGGGTCGGGATCT
GTACGACGATGACGATAAGGATCCGAGCTCGAGATCTATGGCATCCACGGACTATCATGTCGACCTGACC
AATTGCGACCGCGAACCCATTCATATTCCAGGATATATTCAACCGCATGGCTGCCTCATCGCCTGCGATA
ACGCCATGCGAATGGTGCTGCGGCATTCCGAAAACTGCGGCGAACTGCTGGGACTTGAGGGCGATCTCAA
CGGCAGGACCGCCGAGGATGTGCTCGGCAAAAGGCTCGTCCATGATCTCCGCAACGCGCTCACCGTCACC
GGTAAAACCACGCGCCCCGCCATGCTGCCCGCAATGGAAACAAGCGACGGCCGCAGCTTCGATATTTCAC
TCCATCGCTACAAATCCACCACCATCATCGAATTCGAGCCCTCGGACAGCGACACGCAGCCGCTCGGCAC
GGCGCGCAAGATGGTGGACCGCATCCGCGAAGCCGACAGCGTCGAAAGCCTGATCTCCAGAACCACACGC
CTGGTAAAGGCGACGCTGGGTTACGACCGTGTGCTGATCTACCGCTTCGAGGAAGACGGCGCCGGCAAGG
TCGTGTCGGAGGCCAAGCAGCCCGAGCTGGAGAGCTTTCTCGGGCAATATTTCCCCGCCAGCGATATTCC
ACAGCAGGCTCGCGCACTTTATCTCAAGAACACCTTGCGCATCATCTCCGATGCCAGCGGCACCCCCATT
CCGGTCCTGCCAGCCGTCGATGTCTCCGGTGAGCCGCTCGATCTCTCTTACGCGCATTTGCGCAACTTCT
CGCCCATCCATTGCGAATATCTCCGCAATATGGGTGTTGCCGCCTCCATGTCGATTTCTGTGATTGTCGA
TGACGCCCTGTGGGG
