>Addgene plasmid #44271 | pBAD/HisB-PAiRFP2 | addgene partial sequence | sequence record 63944 | pBAD_rev_primer
CGCCAAAACAGCCAAGCTTCGAATTACTTGTACTCGAGGCCTGCCATCAACTCGCTGTGGTGGAACGCCA
CTCCGACAAGCGCGATTCTCGCGGTTTCGGCGATTTCCCGGTCGGCTTCCGACCAGGGCTGTGCCTGCAG
GCGAACGGACTCTTTCCAGATTGCGAAGCTTTTACGCGGCGTGAGGCGGTCGCCCATCGGGCCGGTTTCA
TAGGATTTTTCCGGATTGCCGGCCCAGTTCAGGTTCTGCACGATCTCCTTGCGGAAAAACAGGAGATAGT
CGCTCTTGACCTGCGAAATCGGGATAGCAAGCATTCCGGCCGCGGTGTCGGCGTATATTTCCGCTTCCGG
TATGGCCTGCGACAGGGCGTGTGTTGCCCAGACCCTGCCTTCCGAAACCGAAGCGACGAAACGTGCCAGC
CTTGGAATGGCATCATGCGGTGGCGTTGCGCCATGGCCGTGCCAGTTGTTGCCGACCCACAGCCCGACAC
CGTCGCAGGGTATCAGGCGGGCAAAATCCTGAAAACTGTCGACCAGCAGTTCTTCGAGGTTGGCCCGATG
GGCGGCCAGCCGCAGAAACCGGTCGAGCGCCGCATGGGCGTGGTTGATGGTGTCGAGGCGGCGCTTCTGT
TTCAGAACCTGCAGGAACATGGAGAAAAATTCCCCGAACATCGCCGCAGCGATCCGAACTGGCATGCTCA
GCACACGCGGCGAACAATGGTGGCAGACGATCAGGCCCCACAGGGCGTCATCGACAATCACAGAAATCGA
CATGGAGGCGGCAACACCCATATTGCGGAGATATTCGCAATGGATGGGCGAGAAGTTGCGCAAATGCGCG
TAAGAGAGATCGAGCGGCTCACCGGAGACATCGACGGCTGGCAGGACCGGAATGGGGGTGCCGCTGGCAT
CGGAGATGA
